Addgene plasmid #73640: pdCASclos
Purpose: Transcriptional repression for gene Spo0A (CAC-2011) in Clostridium acetobutylicum ATCC 824
Depositing lab: Sheng Yang. Depositing organization: CAS Center for Excellence in Molecular Plant Sciences ("CEMPS"). Publication: CRISPR-based genome editing and expression control systems in Clostridium acetobutylicum and Clostridium beijerinckii. Li Q, Chen J, Minton NP, Zhang Y, Wen Z, Liu J, Yang H, Zeng Z, Ren X, Yang J, Gu Y, Jiang W, Jiang Y, Yang S. Biotechnol J. 2016 May 23. doi: 10.1002/biot.201600053. PubMed 27213844.
Backbone
  Vector backbone: pIMP1-ptb
  Vector type: E.coli-clostridium shuttle vector
  Selectable markers: Erythromycin in clostridium
Growth in bacteria
  Bacterial resistance: Ampicillin, 100 μg/mL
  Growth temperature: 37°C
  Growth strain: DH5alpha
  Copy number: Low Copy
Gene/Insert 1
  Gene/Insert name: dCas9
  Species: S. pygogenes
  Mutation: D10A, H840A
  Promoter: ptb
  Cloning method: Unknown
  Sequencing primers: 5′ SpCas9N-R TACGAGCTGTCCGTTTGAGA
Gene/Insert 2
  Gene/Insert name: sgRNA to spo0A
  Promoter: Pj23119
  Cloning method: Unknown
  Sequencing primers: 5′ unknown
Terms and licenses: Academic/Nonprofit Terms; Industry Terms: Not Available to Industry
How to cite: pdCASclos was a gift from Sheng Yang (Addgene plasmid # 73640 ; http://n2t.net/addgene:73640 ; RRID:Addgene_73640)
