[The description below was written by a language model from this plasmid's Addgene catalogue record and pLannotate feature annotations shown in this document.]
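Description:
pdCASclos is an E. coli–Clostridium shuttle plasmid of about 9.1 kb, built on the pIMP1-ptb backbone. It delivers a CRISPR interference system for transcriptional repression of the sporulation regulator gene spo0A in Clostridium acetobutylicum ATCC 824. In E. coli it replicates from a ColE1/pMB1-type origin and is selected with ampicillin through the β-lactamase gene; the catalogue lists it as low copy. For the Gram-positive host, the feature table shows a repL replication gene and an ermC' rRNA methylase of Bacillus subtilis plasmid origin, and the methylase accounts for the erythromycin selection recorded for Clostridium. Fragments of lacZα, lacI, rop and bom, together with a lac promoter/operator region, appear to be leftovers of the parental cloning vectors rather than functional parts of the payload.

The payload has two expression units. The first is a single guide RNA cassette, in which the constitutive synthetic J23119 promoter sits just upstream of a short unannotated gap and the Streptococcus pyogenes gRNA scaffold. That gap presumably holds the spo0A-targeting spacer. The second unit is the roughly 4.1 kb dCas9 coding sequence, carrying the D10A and H840A substitutions that inactivate the RuvC and HNH nuclease domains. The catalogue gives its promoter as ptb, which is not annotated in the feature table but would fit in the interval between the scaffold and the dCas9 start.

The guide directs dCas9 to spo0A, where the protein binds without cutting and blocks transcription. This knocks down expression without altering the genome. According to the associated publication title, the plasmid belongs to a set of CRISPR-based genome editing and expression control tools for C. acetobutylicum and C. beijerinckii.
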