Features (pLannotate 1.2.2; 15 found; start..end, strand, type, name):
     14..48      +  promoter       J23119(SpeI) promoter: bacterial promoter (Registry of Standard Biological Parts BBa J23119) modified to end with an SpeI site
     69..144     +  misc_RNA       gRNA scaffold: guide RNA scaffold for the Streptococcus pyogenes CRISPR/Cas9 system
    281..4387    +  CDS            dCas9: catalytically dead mutant of the Cas9 endonuclease from the Streptococcus pyogenes Type II CRISPR/Cas system RNA-guided DNA-binding protein that lacks endonuclease activity due to the D10A mutation in the RuvC catalytic domain and the H840A mutation in the HNH catalytic domain
   4397..4550    +  CDS            lacZα (fragment): LacZα fragment of β-galactosidase; lacZ fragment
   4556..4655    -  misc_feature   bom (fragment): basis of mobility region from pBR322
   4757..4792    -  CDS            rop (fragment): Rop protein, which maintains plasmids at low copy number; rop
   4887..4991    +  promoter       AmpR promoter: bla
   4992..5852    +  CDS            AmpR: β-lactamase; bla; confers resistance to ampicillin, carbenicillin, and related antibiotics
   6023..6611    +  rep_origin     ori: high-copy-number ColE1/pMB1/pBR322/pUC origin of replication
   6794..6886    +  CDS            lacI (fragment): lac repressor; lacI; The lac repressor binds to the lac operator to inhibit transcription in E. coli. This inhibition can be relieved by adding lactose or isopropyl-β-D-thiogalactopyranoside (IPTG).
   6899..6920    +  protein_bind   CAP binding site: CAP binding activates transcription in the presence of cAMP. E. coli catabolite activator protein
   6935..6965    +  promoter       lac promoter: promoter for the E. coli lac operon
   6973..6989    +  protein_bind   lac operator: The lac repressor binds to the lac operator to inhibit transcription in E. coli. This inhibition can be relieved by adding lactose or isopropyl-β-D-thiogalactopyranoside (IPTG). lac repressor encoded by lacI
   7381..8112    +  CDS            ermC': ERM_BACIU - Experimental evidence at protein level: Swiss-Prot protein existence level 1. This protein produces a dimethylation of the adenine residue at position 2085 in 23S rRNA, resulting in reduced affinity between ribosomes and macrolide-lincosamide-streptogramin B antibiotics. From Bacillus subtilis.
   8563..9000    +  CDS            repL: REPLM_BACIU - Protein predicted: Swiss-Prot protein existence level 4. From Bacillus subtilis.
>Addgene plasmid #73640 | pdCASclos | depositor full sequence | sequence record 148604 | pdCASclos sequence 9056 bps
AGCTTGGCTGCAGTTGACAGCTAGCTCAGTCCTAGGTATAATACTAGTTTTAATTGCAGATGATAATAGT
TTTAGAGCTAGAAATAGCAAGTTAAAATAAGGCTAGTCCGTTATCAACTTGAAAAAGTGGCACCGAGTCG
GTGCTTTTTTGCGGCCGCTATAAAATATAAATAATTTTCTAAAAAACTTAACTTCATGTGAAAAGTTTGT
TAAAATATAAATGAGCACGTTAATCATTTAACATAGATAATTAAATAGTAAAAGGGAGTGTCGACTCGAG
ATGGATAAGAAATACTCAATAGGCTTAGCTATCGGCACAAATAGCGTCGGATGGGCGGTGATCACTGATG
AATATAAGGTTCCGTCTAAAAAGTTCAAGGTTCTGGGAAATACAGACCGCCACAGTATCAAAAAAAATCT
TATAGGGGCTCTTTTATTTGACAGTGGAGAGACAGCGGAAGCGACTCGTCTCAAACGGACAGCTCGTAGA
AGGTATACACGTCGGAAGAATCGTATTTGTTATCTACAGGAGATTTTTTCAAATGAGATGGCGAAAGTAG
ATGATAGTTTCTTTCATCGACTTGAAGAGTCTTTTTTGGTGGAAGAAGACAAGAAGCATGAACGTCATCC
TATTTTTGGAAATATAGTAGATGAAGTTGCTTATCATGAGAAATATCCAACTATCTATCATCTGCGAAAA
AAATTGGTAGATTCTACTGATAAAGCGGATTTGCGCTTAATCTATTTGGCCTTAGCGCATATGATTAAGT
TTCGTGGTCATTTTTTGATTGAGGGAGATTTAAATCCTGATAATAGTGATGTGGACAAACTATTTATCCA
GTTGGTACAAACCTACAATCAATTATTTGAAGAAAACCCTATTAACGCAAGTGGAGTAGATGCTAAAGCG
ATTCTTTCTGCACGATTGAGTAAATCAAGACGATTAGAAAATCTCATTGCTCAGCTCCCCGGTGAGAAGA
AAAATGGCTTATTTGGGAATCTCATTGCTTTGTCATTGGGTTTGACCCCTAATTTTAAATCAAATTTTGA
TTTGGCAGAAGATGCTAAATTACAGCTTTCAAAAGATACTTACGATGATGATTTAGATAATTTATTGGCG
CAAATTGGAGATCAATATGCTGATTTGTTTTTGGCAGCTAAGAATTTATCAGATGCTATTTTACTTTCAG
ATATCCTAAGAGTAAATACTGAAATAACTAAGGCTCCCCTATCAGCTTCAATGATTAAACGCTACGATGA
ACATCATCAAGACTTGACTCTTTTAAAAGCTTTAGTTCGACAACAACTTCCAGAAAAGTATAAAGAAATC
TTTTTTGATCAATCAAAAAACGGATATGCAGGTTATATTGATGGGGGAGCTAGCCAAGAAGAATTTTATA
AATTTATCAAACCAATTTTAGAAAAAATGGATGGTACTGAGGAATTATTGGTGAAACTAAATCGTGAAGA
TTTGCTGCGCAAGCAACGGACCTTTGACAACGGCTCTATTCCCCATCAAATTCACTTGGGTGAGCTGCAT
GCTATTTTGAGAAGACAAGAAGACTTTTATCCATTTTTAAAAGACAATCGTGAGAAGATTGAAAAAATCT
TGACTTTTCGAATTCCTTATTATGTTGGTCCATTGGCGCGTGGCAATAGTCGTTTTGCATGGATGACTCG
GAAGTCTGAAGAAACAATTACCCCATGGAATTTTGAAGAAGTTGTCGATAAAGGTGCTTCAGCTCAATCA
TTTATTGAACGCATGACAAACTTTGATAAAAATCTTCCAAATGAAAAAGTACTACCAAAACATAGTTTGC
TTTATGAGTATTTTACGGTTTATAACGAATTGACAAAGGTCAAATATGTTACTGAAGGAATGCGAAAACC
AGCATTTCTTTCAGGTGAACAGAAGAAAGCCATTGTTGATTTACTCTTCAAAACAAATCGAAAAGTAACC
GTTAAGCAATTAAAAGAAGATTATTTCAAAAAAATAGAATGTTTTGATAGTGTTGAAATTTCAGGAGTTG
AAGATAGATTTAATGCTTCATTAGGTACCTACCATGATTTGCTAAAAATTATTAAAGATAAAGATTTTTT
GGATAATGAAGAAAATGAAGATATCTTAGAGGATATTGTTTTAACATTGACCTTATTTGAAGATAGGGAG
ATGATTGAGGAAAGACTTAAAACATATGCTCACCTCTTTGATGATAAGGTGATGAAACAGCTTAAACGTC
GCCGTTATACTGGTTGGGGACGTTTGTCTCGAAAATTGATTAATGGTATTAGGGATAAGCAATCTGGCAA
AACAATATTAGATTTTTTGAAATCAGATGGTTTTGCCAATCGCAATTTTATGCAGCTGATCCATGATGAT
AGTTTGACATTTAAAGAAGACATTCAAAAAGCACAAGTGTCTGGACAAGGCGATAGTTTACATGAACATA
TTGCAAATTTAGCTGGTAGCCCTGCTATTAAAAAAGGTATTTTACAGACTGTAAAAGTTGTTGATGAATT
GGTCAAAGTAATGGGGCGGCATAAGCCAGAAAATATCGTTATTGAAATGGCACGTGAAAATCAGACAACT
CAAAAGGGCCAGAAAAATTCGCGAGAGCGTATGAAACGAATCGAAGAAGGTATCAAAGAATTAGGAAGTC
AGATTCTTAAAGAGCATCCTGTTGAAAATACTCAATTGCAAAATGAAAAGCTCTATCTCTATTATCTCCA
AAATGGAAGAGACATGTATGTGGACCAAGAATTAGATATTAATCGTTTAAGTGATTATGATGTCGATGCA
ATTGTTCCACAAAGTTTCCTTAAAGACGATTCAATAGACAATAAGGTCTTAACGCGTTCTGATAAAAATC
GTGGTAAATCGGATAACGTTCCAAGTGAAGAAGTAGTCAAAAAGATGAAAAACTATTGGAGACAACTTCT
AAACGCCAAGTTAATCACTCAACGTAAGTTTGATAATTTAACGAAAGCTGAACGTGGAGGTTTGAGTGAA
CTTGATAAAGCTGGTTTTATCAAACGCCAATTGGTTGAAACTCGCCAAATCACTAAGCATGTGGCACAAA
TTTTGGATAGTCGCATGAATACTAAATACGATGAAAATGATAAACTTATTCGAGAGGTTAAAGTGATTAC
CTTAAAATCTAAATTAGTTTCTGACTTCCGAAAAGATTTCCAATTCTATAAAGTACGTGAGATTAACAAT
TACCATCATGCCCATGATGCGTATCTAAATGCCGTCGTTGGAACTGCTTTGATTAAGAAATATCCAAAAC
TTGAATCGGAGTTTGTCTATGGTGATTATAAAGTTTATGATGTTCGTAAAATGATTGCTAAGTCTGAGCA
AGAAATAGGCAAAGCAACCGCAAAATATTTCTTTTACTCTAATATCATGAACTTCTTCAAAACAGAAATT
ACACTTGCAAATGGAGAGATTCGCAAACGCCCTCTAATCGAAACTAATGGGGAAACTGGAGAAATTGTCT
GGGATAAAGGGCGAGATTTTGCCACAGTGCGCAAAGTATTGTCCATGCCCCAAGTCAATATTGTCAAGAA
AACAGAAGTACAGACAGGCGGATTCTCCAAGGAGTCAATTTTACCAAAAAGAAATTCGGACAAGCTTATT
GCTCGTAAAAAAGACTGGGATCCAAAAAAATATGGTGGTTTTGATAGTCCAACGGTAGCTTATTCAGTCC
TAGTGGTTGCTAAGGTGGAAAAAGGGAAATCGAAGAAGTTAAAATCCGTTAAAGAGTTACTAGGGATCAC
AATTATGGAAAGAAGTTCCTTTGAAAAAAATCCGATTGACTTTTTAGAAGCTAAAGGATATAAGGAAGTT
AAAAAAGACTTAATCATTAAACTACCTAAATATAGTCTTTTTGAGTTAGAAAACGGTCGTAAACGGATGC
TGGCTAGTGCCGGAGAATTACAAAAAGGAAATGAGCTGGCTCTGCCAAGCAAATATGTGAATTTTTTATA
TTTAGCTAGTCATTATGAAAAGTTGAAGGGTAGTCCAGAAGATAACGAACAAAAACAATTGTTTGTGGAG
CAGCATAAGCATTATTTAGATGAGATTATTGAGCAAATCAGTGAATTTTCTAAGCGTGTTATTTTAGCAG
ATGCCAATTTAGATAAAGTTCTTAGTGCATATAACAAACATAGAGACAAACCAATACGTGAACAAGCAGA
AAATATTATTCATTTATTTACGTTGACGAATCTTGGAGCTCCCGCTGCTTTTAAATATTTTGATACAACA
ATTGATCGTAAACGATATACGTCTACAAAAGAAGTTTTAGATGCCACTCTTATCCATCAATCCATCACTG
GTCTTTATGAAACACGCATTGATTTGAGTCAGCTAGGAGGTGACTGACCCGGGGGAACTGGCCGTCGTTT
TACAACGTCGTGACTGGGAAAACCCTGGCGTTACCCAACTTAATCGCCTTGCAGCACATCCCCCTTTCGC
CAGCTGGCGTAATAGCGAAGAGGCCCGCACCGATCGCCCTTCCCAACAGTTGCGCAGCCTGAATGGCGAA
TGGCGCCTGATGCGGTATTTTCTCCTTACGCATCTGTGCGGTATTTCACACCGCATATGGTGCACTCTCA
GTACAATCTGCTCTGATGCCGCATAGTTAAGCCAGCCCCGACACCCGCCAACACCCGCTGACGCGCCCTG
ACGGGCTTGTCTGCTCCCGGCATCCGCTTACAGACAAGCTGTGACCGTCTCCGGGAGCTGCATGTGTCAG
AGGTTTTCACCGTCATCACCGAAACGCGCGAGACGAAAGGGCCTCGTGATACGCCTATTTTTATAGGTTA
ATGTCATGATAATAATGGTTTCTTAGACGTCAGGTGGCACTTTTCGGGGAAATGTGCGCGGAACCCCTAT
TTGTTTATTTTTCTAAATACATTCAAATATGTATCCGCTCATGAGACAATAACCCTGATAAATGCTTCAA
TAATATTGAAAAAGGAAGAGTATGAGTATTCAACATTTCCGTGTCGCCCTTATTCCCTTTTTTGCGGCAT
TTTGCCTTCCTGTTTTTGCTCACCCAGAAACGCTGGTGAAAGTAAAAGATGCTGAAGATCAGTTGGGTGC
ACGAGTGGGTTACATCGAACTGGATCTCAACAGCGGTAAGATCCTTGAGAGTTTTCGCCCCGAAGAACGT
TTTCCAATGATGAGCACTTTTAAAGTTCTGCTATGTGGCGCGGTATTATCCCGTATTGACGCCGGGCAAG
AGCAACTCGGTCGCCGCATACACTATTCTCAGAATGACTTGGTTGAGTACTCACCAGTCACAGAAAAGCA
TCTTACGGATGGCATGACAGTAAGAGAATTATGCAGTGCTGCCATAACCATGAGTGATAACACTGCGGCC
AACTTACTTCTGACAACGATCGGAGGACCGAAGGAGCTAACCGCTTTTTTGCACAACATGGGGGATCATG
TAACTCGCCTTGATCGTTGGGAACCGGAGCTGAATGAAGCCATACCAAACGACGAGCGTGACACCACGAT
GCCTGTAGCAATGGCAACAACGTTGCGCAAACTATTAACTGGCGAACTACTTACTCTAGCTTCCCGGCAA
CAATTAATAGACTGGATGGAGGCGGATAAAGTTGCAGGACCACTTCTGCGCTCGGCCCTTCCGGCTGGCT
GGTTTATTGCTGATAAATCTGGAGCCGGTGAGCGTGGGTCTCGCGGTATCATTGCAGCACTGGGGCCAGA
TGGTAAGCCCTCCCGTATCGTAGTTATCTACACGACGGGGAGTCAGGCAACTATGGATGAACGAAATAGA
CAGATCGCTGAGATAGGTGCCTCACTGATTAAGCATTGGTAACTGTCAGACCAAGTTTACTCATATATAC
TTTAGATTGATTTAAAACTTCATTTTTAATTTAAAAGGATCTAGGTGAAGATCCTTTTTGATAATCTCAT
GACCAAAATCCCTTAACGTGAGTTTTCGTTCCACTGAGCGTCAGACCCCGTAGAAAAGATCAAAGGATCT
TCTTGAGATCCTTTTTTTCTGCGCGTAATCTGCTGCTTGCAAACAAAAAAACCACCGCTACCAGCGGTGG
TTTGTTTGCCGGATCAAGAGCTACCAACTCTTTTTCCGAAGGTAACTGGCTTCAGCAGAGCGCAGATACC
AAATACTGTCCTTCTAGTGTAGCCGTAGTTAGGCCACCACTTCAAGAACTCTGTAGCACCGCCTACATAC
CTCGCTCTGCTAATCCTGTTACCAGTGGCTGCTGCCAGTGGCGATAAGTCGTGTCTTACCGGGTTGGACT
CAAGACGATAGTTACCGGATAAGGCGCAGCGGTCGGGCTGAACGGGGGGTTCGTGCACACAGCCCAGCTT
GGAGCGAACGACCTACACCGAACTGAGATACCTACAGCGTGAGCTATGAGAAAGCGCCACGCTTCCCGAA
GGGAGAAAGGCGGACAGGTATCCGGTAAGCGGCAGGGTCGGAACAGGAGAGCGCACGAGGGAGCTTCCAG
GGGGAAACGCCTGGTATCTTTATAGTCCTGTCGGGTTTCGCCACCTCTGACTTGAGCGTCGATTTTTGTG
ATGCTCGTCAGGGGGGCGGAGCCTATGGAAAAACGCCAGCAACGCGGCCTTTTTACGGTTCCTGGCCTTT
TGCTGGCCTTTTGCTCACATGTTCTTTCCTGCGTTATCCCCTGATTCTGTGGATAACCGTATTACCGCCT
TTGAGTGAGCTGATACCGCTCGCCGCAGCCGAACGACCGAGCGCAGCGAGTCAGTGAGCGAGGAAGCGGA
AGAGCGCCCAATACGCAAACCGCCTCTCCCCGCGCGTTGGCCGATTCATTAATGCAGCTGGCACGACAGG
TTTCCCGACTGGAAAGCGGGCAGTGAGCGCAACGCAATTAATGTGAGTTAGCTCACTCATTAGGCACCCC
AGGCTTTACACTTTATGCTTCCGGCTCGTATGTTGTGTGGAATTGTGAGCGGATAACAATTTCACACAGG
AAACAGCTATGACCATGATTACGCCAAGCTTTGGCTAACACACACGCCATTCCAACCAATAGTTTTCTCG
GCATAAAGCCATGCTCTGACGCTTAAATGCACTAATGCCTTAAAAAAACATTAAAGTCTAACACACTAGA
CTTATTTACTTCGTAATTAAGTCGTTAAACCGTGTGCTCTACGACCAAAAGTATAAAACCTTTAAGAACT
TTCTTTTTTCTTGTAAAAAAAGAAACTAGATAAATCTCTCATATCTTTTATTCAATAATCGCATCAGATT
GCAGTATAAATTTAACGATCACTCATCATGTTCATATTTATCAGAGCTCGTGCTATAATTATACTAATTT
TATAAGGAGGAAAAAATAAAGAGGGTTATAATGAACGAGAAAAATATAAAACACAGTCAAAACTTTATTA
CTTCAAAACATAATATAGATAAAATAATGACAAATATAAGATTAAATGAACATGATAATATCTTTGAAAT
CGGCTCAGGAAAAGGGCATTTTACCCTTGAATTAGTACAGAGGTGTAATTTCGTAACTGCCATTGAAATA
GACCATAAATTATGCAAAACTACAGAAAATAAACTTGTTGATCACGATAATTTCCAAGTTTTAAACAAGG
ATATATTGCAGTTTAAATTTCCTAAAAACCAATCCTATAAAATATTTGGTAATATACCTTATAACATAAG
TACGGATATAATACGCAAAATTGTTTTTGATAGTATAGCTGATGAGATTTATTTAATCGTGGAATACGGG
TTTGCTAAAAGATTATTAAATACAAAACGCTCATTGGCATTATTTTTAATGGCAGAAGTTGATATTTCTA
TATTAAGTATGGTTCCAAGAGAATATTTTCATCCTAAACCTAAAGTGAATAGCTCACTTATCAGATTAAA
TAGAAAAAAATCAAGAATATCACACAAAGATAAACAGAAGTATAATTATTTCGTTATGAAATGGGTTAAC
AAAGAATACAAGAAAATATTTACAAAAAATCAATTTAACAATTCCTTAAAACATGCAGGAATTGACGATT
TAAACAATATTAGCTTTGAACAATTCTTATCTCTTTTCAATAGCTATAAATTATTTAATAAGTAAGTTAA
GGGATGCATAAACTGCATCCCTTAACTTGTTTTTCGTGTACCTATTTTTTGTGAATCGATTATGTCTTTT
GCGCATTCACTTCTTTTCTATATAAATATGAGCGAAGCGAATAAGCGTCGGAAAAGCAGCAAAAAGTTTC
CTTTTTGCTGTTGGAGCATGGGGGTTCAGGGGGTGCAGTATCTGACGTCAATGCCGAGCGAAAGCGAGCC
GAAGGGTAGCATTTACGTTAGATAACCCCCTGATATGCTCCGACGCTTTATATAGAAAAGAAGATTCAAC
TAGGTAAAATCTTAATATAGGTTGAGATGATAAGGTTTATAAGGAATTTGTTTGTTCTAATTTTTCACTC
ATTTTGTTCTAATTTCTTTTAACAAATGTTCTTTTTTTTTTAGAACAGTTATGATATAGTTAGAATAGTT
TAAAATAAGGAGTGAGAAAAAGATGAAAGAAAGATATGGAACAGTCTATAAAGGCTCTCAGAGGCTCATA
GACGAAGAAAGTGGAGAAGTCATAGAGGTAGACAAGTTATACCGTAAACAAACGTCTGGTAACTTCGTAA
AGGCATATATAGTGCAATTAATAAGTATGTTAGATATGATTGGCGGAAAAAAACTTAAAATCGTTAACTA
TATCCTAGATAATGTCCACTTAAGTAACAATACAATGATAGCTACAACAAGAGAAATAGCAAAAGCTACA
GGAACAAGTCTACAAACAGTAATAACAACACTTAAAATCTTAGAAGAAGGAAATATTATAAAAAGAAAAA
CTGGAGTATTAATGTTAAACCCTGAACTACTAATGAGAGGCGACGACCAAAAACAAAAATACCTCTTACT
CGAATTTGGGAACTTTGAGCAAGAGGCAAATGAAATAGATTGACCTCCCAATAACACCACGTAGTTATTG
GGAGGTCAATCTATGAAATGCGATTA
