>Addgene plasmid #73640 | pdCASclos | addgene partial sequence | sequence record 150679 | StrepPyoCas9-5UTR-F 5'-CGGTGCCACTTTTTCAAGTTG-3'
AACTATTATCATCTGCAATTAAAACTAGTATTATACCTAGGACTGAGCTAGCTGTCAACTGCAGCCAAGC
TTAATCGCATTTCATAGATTGACCTCCCAATAACTACGTGGTGTTATTGGGAGGTCAATCTATTTCATTT
GCCTCTTGCTCAAAGTTCCCAAATTCGAGTAAGAGGTATTTTTGTTTTTGGTCGTCGCCTCTCATTAGTA
GTTCAGGGTTTAACATTAATACTCCAGTTTTTCTTTTTATAATATTTCCTTCTTCTAAGATTTTAAGTGT
TGTTATTACTGTTTGTAGACTTGTTCCTGTAGCTTTTGCTATTTCTCTTGTTGTAGCTATCATTGTATTG
TTACTTAAGTGGACATTATCTAGGATATAGTTAACGATTTTAAGTTTTTTTCCGCCAATCATATCTAACA
TACTTATTAATTGCACTATATATGCCTTTACGAAGTTACCAGACGTTTGTTTACGGTATAACTTGTCTAC
CTCTATGACTTCTCCACTTTCTTCGTCTATGAGCCTCTGAGAGCCTTTATAGACTGTTCCATATCTTTCT
TTCATCTTTTTCTCACTCCTTATTTTAAACTATTCTAACTATATCATAACTGTTCTAAAAAAAAAAGAAC
ATTTGTTAAAAGAAATTAGAACAAAATGAGTGAAAAATTAGAACAAACAAATTCCTTATAAACCTTATCA
TCTCAACCTATATTAAGATTTTACCTAGTTGAATCTTCTTTTCTATATAAAGCGTCGGAGCATATCAGGG
GGTTATCTAACGTAAATGCTACCCTTCGGCTCGCTTTCGCTCGGCATTGACGTCAGATACTGCAC
