>Addgene plasmid #73640 | pdCASclos | addgene partial sequence | sequence record 150681 | dCas9-R1 5'-TTTCAACCAATTGGCGTTTG-3'
CTTTCGTTAAATTATCAAACTTACGTTGAGTGATTAACTTGGCGTTTAGAAGTTGTCTCCAATAGTTTTT
CATCTTTTTGACTACTTCTTCACTTGGAACGTTATCCGATTTACCACGATTTTTATCAGAACGCGTTAAG
ACCTTATTGTCTATTGAATCGTCTTTAAGGAAACTTTGTGGAACAATTGCATCGACATCATAATCACTTA
AACGATTAATATCTAATTCTTGGTCCACATACATGTCTCTTCCATTTTGGAGATAATAGAGATAGAGCTT
TTCATTTTGCAATTGAGTATTTTCAACAGGATGCTCTTTAAGAATCTGACTTCCTAATTCTTTGATACCT
TCTTCGATTCGTTTCATACGCTCTCGCGAATTTTTCTGGCCCTTTTGAGTTGTCTGATTTTCACGTGCCA
TTTCAATAACGATATTTTCTGGCTTATGCCGCCCCATTACTTTGACCAATTCATCAACAACTTTTACAGT
CTGTAAAATACCTTTTTTAATAGCAGGGCTACCAGCTAAATTTGCAATATGTTCATGTAAACTATCGCCT
TGTCCAGACACTTGTGCTTTTTGAATGTCTTCTTTAAATGTCAAACTATCATCATGGATCAGCTGCATAA
AATTGCGATTGGCAAAACCATCTGATTTCAAAAAATCTAATATTGTTTTGCCAGATTGCTTATCCCTAAT
ACCATTAATCAATTTTCGAGACAAACGTCCCCAACCAGTATAACGGCGACGTTTAAGCTGTTTCATCACC
TTATCATCAAAGAGGTGAGCATATGTTTTAAGTCTTTCCTCAATCATCTCCCTATC
